Addgene plasmid #121987: pDestTol2-ubi-ASAP1
Purpose: ubiqutously express ASAP1 voltage biosensor
Depositing lab: GuangJun Zhang. Publication: Visualization of Cellular Electrical Activity in Zebrafish Early Embryos and Tumors. Silic MR, Zhang G. J Vis Exp. 2018 Apr 25;(134). doi: 10.3791/57330. PubMed 29757272.
Backbone
  Vector backbone: pDestTol2pA2
  Vector type: Tol2 transposon destination vector
Growth in bacteria
  Bacterial resistance: Ampicillin, 100 μg/mL
  Growth temperature: 37°C
  Growth strain: DH5alpha
  Copy number: High Copy
Gene/Insert
  Gene/Insert name: ASAP1
  Species: Synthetic
  Insert size (bp): 1284
  Promoter: zebrafish ubiquitin promoter
  Cloning method: Gateway Cloning
Terms and licenses: Academic/Nonprofit Terms; Industry Terms: Not Available to Industry
How to cite: pDestTol2-ubi-ASAP1 was a gift from GuangJun Zhang (Addgene plasmid # 121987 ; http://n2t.net/addgene:121987 ; RRID:Addgene_121987)
