[The description below was written by a language model from this plasmid's Addgene catalogue record and pLannotate feature annotations shown in this document.]
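Description:
pDestTol2-ubi-ASAP1 is a Tol2 transposon expression plasmid built on the pDestTol2pA2 destination backbone by Gateway cloning, designed to drive ubiquitous expression of the genetically encoded voltage biosensor ASAP1. The catalogue lists a synthetic 1,284 bp ASAP1 insert under the zebrafish ubiquitin promoter. The plasmid is propagated in E. coli as a high-copy construct through a ColE1/pUC-type origin and is selected with ampicillin via the β-lactamase gene and its own promoter. Remnants of a pBluescript-type backbone (lac promoter and operator, T3 promoter, partial MCS and an M13 ori fragment) are also present.

The 9,293 nt feature table shows the layout expected of a multisite Gateway assembly: attB4 and attB1 bracket the 5' element, which would hold the ubiquitin promoter although the annotation software did not label it. attB1 and attB2 flank the coding insert, and attB2 to attB3 enclose an SV40 polyadenylation signal, followed by a second SV40 poly(A) contributed by the backbone. Within the insert the only annotated feature is a GFP-derived coding sequence, called cEGFP by the software, which fits ASAP1 being a fluorescent-protein-based voltage indicator; the voltage-sensing portion is not annotated. The Tol2 terminal repeats are likewise not labelled, though a fragment matching medaka tyrosinase probably reflects Tol2-associated sequence, since that element was originally found in the medaka tyrosinase locus. The short CEN4, lacI and large T antigen hits appear to be incidental partial matches.

When supplied with Tol2 transposase, the cassette between the transposon ends can integrate into the genome. According to the record and its associated publication, the construct is used to visualise cellular electrical activity in zebrafish early embryos and tumours.
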