Features (pLannotate 1.2.2; 21 found; start..end, strand, type, name):
   2123..2146    -  misc_feature   CEN4 (fragment): S. cerevisiae CEN4 centromere
   2612..2632    +  protein_bind   attB1: mutant version of attB; core recombination site for the Gateway® BP reaction BP Clonase™
   3097..3813    +  CDS            cEGFP: cEGFP is a basic (constitutively fluorescent) green fluorescent protein published in 2008, derived from Aequorea victoria.
   3929..3949    -  protein_bind   attB2: mutant version of attB; core recombination site for the Gateway® BP reaction BP Clonase™
   3952..4086    -  polyA_signal   SV40 poly(A) signal: SV40 polyadenylation signal
   4149..4169    -  protein_bind   attB3: mutant version of attB; core recombination site for the Gateway® BP reaction BP Clonase™
   4173..4193    +  CDS            lacZα (fragment): LacZα fragment of β-galactosidase; lacZ fragment
   4209..4343    -  polyA_signal   SV40 poly(A) signal: SV40 polyadenylation signal
   4366..4449    -  CDS            large T antigen (fragment): large T antigen from SV40 (simian virus 40)
   5015..5055    -  misc_feature   MCS (fragment): pBluescript multiple cloning site
   5068..5086    -  promoter       T3 promoter: promoter for bacteriophage T3 RNA polymerase
   5131..5147    -  protein_bind   lac operator: The lac repressor binds to the lac operator to inhibit transcription in E. coli. This inhibition can be relieved by adding lactose or isopropyl-β-D-thiogalactopyranoside (IPTG). lac repressor encoded by lacI
   5155..5185    -  promoter       lac promoter: promoter for the E. coli lac operon
   5200..5221    -  protein_bind   CAP binding site: CAP binding activates transcription in the presence of cAMP. E. coli catabolite activator protein
   5234..5326    -  CDS            lacI (fragment): lac repressor; lacI; The lac repressor binds to the lac operator to inhibit transcription in E. coli. This inhibition can be relieved by adding lactose or isopropyl-β-D-thiogalactopyranoside (IPTG).
   5509..6097    -  rep_origin     ori: high-copy-number ColE1/pMB1/pBR322/pUC origin of replication
   6268..7128    -  CDS            AmpR: β-lactamase; bla; confers resistance to ampicillin, carbenicillin, and related antibiotics
   7129..7233    -  promoter       AmpR promoter: bla
   7259..7480    -  rep_origin     M13 ori (fragment) (sequence partly withheld): M13 bacteriophage origin of replication; arrow indicates direction of (+) strand synthesis
   7480..7767    +  CDS            tyr (fragment) (sequence partly withheld): TYRO_ORYLA - Also known as tyro. Experimental evidence at transcript level: Swiss-Prot protein existence level 2. This is a copper-containing oxidase that functions in the formation of pigments such as melanins and other polyphenolic compounds. From Oryzias latipes (Japanese rice fish) (Japanese killifish).
   8349..8369    +  protein_bind   attB4: mutant version of attB; core recombination site for the Gateway® BP reaction BP Clonase™
>Addgene plasmid #121987 | pDestTol2-ubi-ASAP1 | addgene full sequence | sequence record 235532 | Addgene NGS Result
TGAAAACATCCTCCTGTCATGTATTTGCTATATTCAAATGTTAAACCCGTGCAGAATAGAACATATACAA
AAAAAAACAACACAACACATTTTTAAACATTATTAAATATCAAGTATTGCTGGCAGTTCTGTTTCTGTTT
TACAGTACCCTTTGCCACAGTTCTCCGCTTTTCCTGGTCCAGATTCCACAAGTCTGATTCACCAATAGCA
AAGCGAATAAACAACCAAAGCAGCCAATCACTGCTTGTAGACTGTCCTGCGAGACCGGCCCATTCCAGCA
CATTCTGGAAACTTCCTTTATATGATAATTATAAATACATTTAAATTATTGATACAAAACATGTAATTCC
TAGAACATAACCATAGCAATCATTAGTTTTCAGGGTAATTATGTATTTTTAGGATTTGACTGCGGAAAGA
TCTGGTCATGTGACGTCTCATGAACGTCACGGCCCTGGGTTTCTATAAATACAGTAGGACTCTCGACCAT
CGGCAGATTTTTCGAAGAAGAAGATCAGTTTCAGGAGCCGTACTGTTCCGTTTCAACGCAAATATTAACG
GTAAGAGCGAATTTCCTAGTTTGTTTTCATGCCATTCTTTAAAACCATAGCGTATTACTTTAATTATAGT
AAACTTTCGCTTTCTTTATTACAAGAGACGTTTTGTGTTGATTCTCCGCGGACATTTTCGGTCAGACAAT
CAGAAAATGACCGCGGAGGACCAGTAACTTGCATTACACGTAAGTTAAATCTTCGTGTATTAAAATGGTT
AGGTTGTTAACGTCAAATAGGTTACCGTGTTTGCGTGTGATCAGGTTGGTTTTGTTAGATTTTTGTCAGT
ATTTTTAATTTATTTGTTTTAGTTTATTTATTTTTTTTGCTGAATCATAGTTTGTGAACAAAGAACCCGG
ATGTTACATACAGTACAGCCGCCATGTTACAGAGAGTTATAACTTAATCATTTTAAAAATAATTTTGCCT
TACTTTTAGTTTGTCATGTTGAGAAATGAGGAAATGTTAAAATGAGGAAATATCCAATTAATTTAATATA
TCAAAATAATCCATGATTACAATGCACTGAACTGGAGAAAATTAAGATGTTTTCTAGTGTCATGAAACAA
ATGTAAGAGATGTACATTGTAGATGTTTTATGTCAAGAATTGGCTAGTTGATGCAGCATACTGGCGATAC
TCAGTTGTAATAACAGTAACGTTACATGTTAATAGACTACTGAGTATGCTGTTCTGTCTATGTATGCTCT
GTAAGCTACGAGAAGGACTTTTTTAAACAGTAAAGGGTGCAATATTTTTACAAATTGAATTAAATAAAGG
CTGTCTATTAAGTAATATGCTTGATATTTTTCTTACTTGATCGGAAATAAGAAAAAATATAAACGTTGTT
GCTCTAAAAATCCTAGTTCAGTTTAGCCAACCACAAATACCTTTTTGTTCCTCCAACAGTTTTTTTTTCT
TCTCTATAATATTTGGCAGTCTATAGTACTCCAAATGTTTCCCCACAGTCTAACTAATTGGTACAGCCAA
AATCATGACACTTATTGCAATAATAATTTTGGTTCATTGGCATTGTTGATAGCCTGTGCCACTAATATGG
TCGATTGATCATGCTTCAGGAAGAAAACTATATTGTTTGATGTAAGATTATTAAATCTTCACCTGCTTCC
ATTACAAACTATTCCCATCTTATTGAATTCTGGTATGTCTTAAAGGATTAGTTCACTTCCCAAATCAAAA
TTTACTTAGCCTTTTTTCATCCATGATCCCTTTTTTTCATCATTAATGAAGAAATTGTTTTTGAAAAAGT
TTCAAGATTTTTTTCTCTATATTGTGGAGCTTGTTAGTTTAAAATTCCAAAATGCAATATGTGGCTTCAA
ATGGTTCTAAATGATCCCAGTCAAGGAATAACAGTCTTATCTAATGAAACCATTAGACCTTTAAAAATAA
AAAAAATAAAAGTATTTATTTTTAAATGACTGAGTGATTAAGTTGAATTTCAGCGTTTCCTTACTGTGTA
GAAGTCCTTCCTTACTGGCCCCACCCTTTGGTTCTCTGCCAATCTGCTACCTAATGTAATGTTGTGGAAC
ATTATTATTCTTTATTTCTTAATTTTTTATTTTTTATTTTAAAACAATGTAAACTGCACAGATGTGCAGT
TTGTTTAAAATGGCCAATGCTTTGGAAATGCATGACATAATTAGATTTCATGATGCACAAAGCCAAATCT
CAGAGCTTGTGCAAAATGAGCTATCATTTCACTAGGTAAGACCCTAAATTTTCATATAGGATCATTTGGA
CAATTTTGCTGCAGGTAAAATGCATTCTATAGTCCACTGTCAGCCATTGTTTTGGATAGTATTTATTTTT
CTCTACAAGTATAGTCAATAGTTTTCTATTATTTTAAAGGTTTGTAACATTTAAGGGTGACCAAATGCAA
AGTAAAATTTCATTTTCGGGTGAACTATCTCGTTTAACATGGGAGAAGTGCAAAACATACATTATTGGCT
AGAACATTGTAGTATTTTTTAAATGGAAATGTGTGATTGCTAATCTTACTTTGAATTTGTTTACAGGGAT
CCTTTAAGGGCGAATTCGACCCAAGTTTGTACAAAAAAGCAGGCTTCACCATGGAGACGACTGTGAGGTA
TGAACAGGGGTCAGAGCTCACTAAAACTTCGAGCTCTCCAACAGCAGATGAGCCCACGATAAAGATTGAT
GATGGTCGTGATGAGGGTAATGAACAAGACAGCTGTTCCAATACCATTAGGAGAAAAATTTCCCCGTTTG
TGATGTCATTTGGATTCAGAGTATTTGGAGTTGTGCTTATCATTGTAGACATCATAGTGGTGATTGTGGA
TCTGGCCATCAGTGAGAAGAAAAGAGGCATTAGAGAGATTCTTGAAGGTGTTTCCCTGGCTATAGCACTC
TTCTTCCTTGTTGATGTTCTCATGAGAGTGTTTGTTGAAGGCTTCAAGAACTATTTCCGGTCCAAACTGA
ATACTTTGGATGCAGTCATAGTAGTGGGCACTCTGCTAATTAATATGACCTACTCCTTCTCTGACCTTGC
TGCCTTTAACAGCCATAACGTGTATATTACCGCGGATAAACAGAAAAACGGCATTAAAGCGAACTTTACC
GTGCGCCATAACGTGGAAGATGGCAGCGTGCAGCTGGCGGATCATTATCAGCAGAACACCCCGATTGGCG
ATGGCCCGGTGCTGCTGCCGGATAACCATTATCTGAGCACCCAGACCGTGCTGAGCAAAGATCCGAACGA
AAAACGCGATCACATGGTGCTGCTGGAATTTGTGACCGCAGCGGGCATTACACACGGCATGGATGAACTG
TATGGCGGCACCGGCGGCAGCGCGAGCCAGGGCGAAGAACTGTTTACCGGCGTGGTGCCGATTCTGGTGG
AACTGGATGGCGATGTGAACGGCCATAAATTTAGCGTGCGCGGCGAAGGCGAAGGCGATGCGACCATTGG
CAAACTGACCCTGAAATTTATTTGCACCACCGGCAAACTACCGGTGCCGTGGCCGACCCTGGTGACCACC
TTAACCTATGGCGTGCAGTGCTTTAGCCGCTATCCGGATCATATGAAACGCCATGATTTTTTTAAAAGCG
CGATGCCGGAAGGCTATGTGCAGGAACGCACCATTAGCTTTAAAGATGATGGCAAATATAAAACCCGCGC
GGTGGTGAAATTTGAAGGCGATACCCTGGTGAACCGCATTGAACTGAAAGGCACCGATTTTAAAGAAGAT
GGCAACATTCTGGGGCATAAACTGGAATATAACACAGATCAGATGCCGCAGATGGTTACTCTTCTTCGAG
TTCTGAGAATTGTTATCTTAATAAGAATATTTCGCCTGGCTTCACAGAAGAAACAACTTGAAGTGGTAAC
CTAAGACCCAGCTTTCTTGTACAAAGTGGGGGATCCAGACATGATAAGATACATTGATGAGTTTGGACAA
ACCACAACTAGAATGCAGTGAAAAAAATGCTTTATTTGTGAAATTTGTGATGCTATTGCTTTATTTGTAA
CCATTATAAGCTGCAATAAACAAGTTAACAACAACAATTGCATTCATTTTATGTTTCAGGTTCAGGGGGA
GGTGTGGGAGGTTTTTTCCAACTTTATTATACATAGTTGATAATTCACTGGCCGTCGTTTTACGGTACCA
TCGATGATGATCCAGACATGATAAGATACATTGATGAGTTTGGACAAACCACAACTAGAATGCAGTGAAA
AAAATGCTTTATTTGTGAAATTTGTGATGCTATTGCTTTATTTGTAACCATTATAAGCTGCAATAAACAA
GTTAACAACAACAATTGCATTCATTTTATGTTTCAGGTTCAGGGGGAGGTGTGGGAGGTTTTTTAAAGCA
AGTAAAACCTCTACAAATGTGGTATGGCTGATTATGATCCTCTAGATCAGATCTGCGAAGATACGGCCAC
GGGTGCTCTTGATCCTGTGGCTGATTTTGGACTGTGCTGCTCGCAGCTGCTGATGAATCACATACTTCCT
CCATTTTCTTCCACTGATTGACTGTTATAATTTCCCTAATTTCCAGGTCAAGGTGCTGTGCATTGTGGTA
ATAGATGTGACATGACGTCACTTCCAAAGGACCAATGAACATGTCTGACCAATTTCATATAATGTGAAAA
CGATTTTCATAGGCAGAATAAATAACATTTAAATTAAACTGGGCATCAGCGCAATTCAATTGGTTTGGTA
ATAGCAAGGGAAAATAGAATGAAGTGATCTCCAAAAAATAAGTACTTTTTGACTGTAAATAAAATTGTAA
GGAGTAAAAAGTACTTTTTTTTCTAAAAAAATGTAATTAAGTAAAAGTAAAAGTATTGATTTTTAATTGT
ACTCAAGTAAAGTAAAAATCCCCAAAAATAATACTTAAGTACAGTAATCAAGTAAAATTACTCAAGTACT
TTACACCTCTGGTTCTTGACCCCCTACCTTCAGCAAGCCCAGCAGATCCACTAGTTCTAGAGCGGCCGCC
ACCGCGGTGGAGCTCCAGCTTTTGTTCCCTTTAGTGAGGGTTAATTGCGCGCTTGGCGTAATCATGGTCA
TAGCTGTTTCCTGTGTGAAATTGTTATCCGCTCACAATTCCACACAACATACGAGCCGGAAGCATAAAGT
GTAAAGCCTGGGGTGCCTAATGAGTGAGCTAACTCACATTAATTGCGTTGCGCTCACTGCCCGCTTTCCA
GTCGGGAAACCTGTCGTGCCAGCTGCATTAATGAATCGGCCAACGCGCGGGGAGAGGCGGTTTGCGTATT
GGGCGCTCTTCCGCTTCCTCGCTCACTGACTCGCTGCGCTCGGTCGTTCGGCTGCGGCGAGCGGTATCAG
CTCACTCAAAGGCGGTAATACGGTTATCCACAGAATCAGGGGATAACGCAGGAAAGAACATGTGAGCAAA
AGGCCAGCAAAAGGCCAGGAACCGTAAAAAGGCCGCGTTGCTGGCGTTTTTCCATAGGCTCCGCCCCCCT
GACGAGCATCACAAAAATCGACGCTCAAGTCAGAGGTGGCGAAACCCGACAGGACTATAAAGATACCAGG
CGTTTCCCCCTGGAAGCTCCCTCGTGCGCTCTCCTGTTCCGACCCTGCCGCTTACCGGATACCTGTCCGC
CTTTCTCCCTTCGGGAAGCGTGGCGCTTTCTCATAGCTCACGCTGTAGGTATCTCAGTTCGGTGTAGGTC
GTTCGCTCCAAGCTGGGCTGTGTGCACGAACCCCCCGTTCAGCCCGACCGCTGCGCCTTATCCGGTAACT
ATCGTCTTGAGTCCAACCCGGTAAGACACGACTTATCGCCACTGGCAGCAGCCACTGGTAACAGGATTAG
CAGAGCGAGGTATGTAGGCGGTGCTACAGAGTTCTTGAAGTGGTGGCCTAACTACGGCTACACTAGAAGA
ACAGTATTTGGTATCTGCGCTCTGCTGAAGCCAGTTACCTTCGGAAAAAGAGTTGGTAGCTCTTGATCCG
GCAAACAAACCACCGCTGGTAGCGGTGGTTTTTTTGTTTGCAAGCAGCAGATTACGCGCAGAAAAAAAGG
ATCTCAAGAAGATCCTTTGATCTTTTCTACGGGGTCTGACGCTCAGTGGAACGAAAACTCACGTTAAGGC
ATTTTGGTCATGAGATTATCAAAAAGGATCTTCACCTAGATCCTTTTAAATTAAAAATGAAGTTTTAAAT
CAATCTAAAGTATATATGAGTAAACTTGGTCTGACAGTTACCAATGCTTAATCAGTGAGGCACCTATCTC
AGCGATCTGTCTATTTCGTTCATCCATAGTTGCCTGACTCCCCGTCGTGTAGATAACTACGATACGGGAG
GGCTTACCATCTGGCCCCAGTGCTGCAATGATACCGCGAGACCCACGCTCACCGGCTCCAGATTTATCAG
CAATAAACCAGCCAGCCGGAAGGGCCGAGCGCAGAAGTGGTCCTGCAACTTTATCCGCCTCCATCCAGTC
TATTAATTGTTGCCGGGAAGCTAGAGTAAGTAGTTCGCCAGTTAATAGTTTGCGCAACGTTGTTGCCATT
GCTACAGGCATCGTGGTGTCACGCTCGTCGTTTGGTATGGCTTCATTCAGCTCCGGTTCCCAACGATCAA
GGCGAGTTACATGATCCCCCATGTTGTGCAAAAAAGCGGTTAGCTCCTTCGGTCCTCCGATCGTTGTCAG
AAGTAAGTTGGCCGCAGTGTTATCACTCATGGTTATGGCAGCACTGCATAATTCTCTTACTGTCATGCCA
TCCGTAAGATGCTTTTCTGTGACTGGTGAGTACTCAACCAAGTCATTCTGAGAATAGTGTATGCGGCGAC
CGAGTTGCTCTTGCCCGGCGTCAATACGGGATAATACCGCGCCACATAGCAGAACTTTAAAAGTGCTCAT
CATTGGAAAACGTTCTTCGGGGCGAAAACTCTCAAGGATCTTACCGCTGTTGAGATCCAGTTCGATGTAA
CCCACTCGTGCACCCAACTGATCTTCAGCATCTTTTACTTTCACCAGCGTTTCTGGGTGAGCAAAAACAG
GAAGGCAAAATGCCGCAAAAAAGGGAATAAGGGCGACACGGAAATGTTGAATACTCATACTCTTCCTTTT
TCAATATTATTGAAGCATTTATCAGGGTTATTGTCTCATGAGCGGATACATATTTGAATGTATTTAGAAA
AATAAACAAATAGGGGTTCCGCGCACATTTCCCCGAAAAGTGCCACCTAAATTGTAAGCGTTAATATTTT
GTTAAAATTCGCGTTAAATTTTTGTTAAATCAGCTCATTTTTTAACCAATAGGCCGAAATCGGCAAAATC
CCTTATAAATCAAAAGAATAGACCGAGATAGGGT
[37 nt withheld, positions 7385-7421]
AAAGAACGTGGACTCCAACGTCAAAGG
[32 nt withheld, positions 7449-7480]
GCTGGCTAAGAACTCATCAGCCTCCCCGGTCCATCTACCCACGTACCAATGCACCAATTGGCCACAATGA
CGGCTACTACATGGTGCCATTCCTTCCTCTTTATAGGAATGGAGACTACCTCCTGTCCAACAATGCTCTT
GGATACGAGTACGCCTACCTGTTGGACCCAGGTCATTGCACAACACCAGAAATGCCCTCTGATCTGCAAA
AGACGTGAATATCTGTTCAGACACCCATATCCACTCTGTTCCACACAGGTCAGAGGTTTGTCCAGGAGTT
CTTGACAGAGGTGTAAAAAGTACTCAAAAATTTTACTCAAGTGAAAGTACAAGTACTTAGGGAAAATTTT
ACTCAATTAAAAGTAAAAGTATCTGGCTAGAATCTTACTTGAGTAAAAGTAAAAAAGTACTCCATTAAAA
TTGTACTTGAGTATTAAGGAAGTAAAAGTAAAAGCAAGAAAGAAAACTAGAGATTCTTGTTTAAGCTTTT
AATCTCAAAAAACATTAAATGAAATGCATACAAGGTTTTATCCTGCTTTAGAACTGTTTGTATTTAATTA
TCAAACTATAAGACAGACAATCTAATGCCAGTACACGCTACTCAAAGTTGTAAAACCTCAGATTTAACTT
CAGTAGAAGCTGATTCTCAAAATTGTTAGTGTCAAGCCTAGCTCTTTTGGGGCTGAAAAGCAATCCTGCA
GTGCTGAAAAGCCTCTCACAGGCAGCCGATGCGGGAAGAGGTGTATTAGTCTTGATAGAGAGGCTGCAAA
TAGCAGGAAACGTGAGCAGAGACTCCCTGGTGTCTGAAACACAGGCCAGATGGGCCCTCGAGCAGGAAAC
AGCTATGACCATGATTACGCCAAGCTATCAACTTTGTATAGAAAAGTTGGCTCCGAATTCGCCCTTAAAA
CTCGAGACCAGCAAAGTTCTAGAATTTGTCGAAACATTTATGTTATATATTTCCTGAAAAAAATTCTGAG
TAAGTTCTTAAGTGTTATTGCCAGCAACATAAACAACAGACGGCAAAATGAATAAATGATAACAAAGCAG
TAGGCTTAAATAAACCTAATTTTTATAGGCTGTTCTCTACAACCCTCAAACAGTGATTAGTTTTGTACTT
ATAAACTTGCCCTTTCATTCATATTTCAAGAAAATTGGTTCAGAAGATCTGGATATTCTAGCAGTTGTTC
AAGCTCATGGAGGGATCAGTGACCTGATTCCACAATGACTAGGCCTAATCCAGAAATTAGATGACTGTCA
ACATAAAAAGGCACAGCACTCACTAGCTGCCCTATATATTTTATTATATTTTACATATATTATTTTATTT
ATTTAGCTCTGAGTGCTGTACTTTCTGGTTAAAGAAAACTGCTTACAACAGCTAACCTGTACTACCTCAG
GCTCAGGGAATTTGGAACAGGTTTGTCTGGTTTGTTTCTTTAACCATGCATGCTTGTTTTCAACTATGGC
AACACAGTCACATGGGACATTACAGAAATGATTTGTCGATGACATGCGACTTTTCTTTAATAAAGCGCAA
AGATCCCAAAAAGCAAACTTTTAACAAAAATCATATAATTATATTTTCAATCCAGCTTTGTAGCAACTTT
GTGCTGCTGTTCACTCAGCAACAGATAGTCAGTATAAGGTCAGTGTGTCTCAAAGCAGTGCCATCTGTTT
CACACATTGCGTTCTATATATAAGTGTGCTGGTTGACACGACACTGTATAAGGCCTAGGCTAAAACACAA
ACAATGTAGAATGACACTGTGTTTTTTTTGTAAACAAATGTTGTTTTTGGTTAAACATCTTTG
